Addgene plasmid #217313: pLSPR28
Purpose: GAL7(p)-amdS:mNeonGreen fusion reporter
Depositing lab: James Fraser. Depositing organization: University of Queensland. Publication: A Chimeric ORF Fusion Phenotypic Reporter for Cryptococcus neoformans. Phillips-Rose LS, Yu CK, West NP, Fraser JA. J Fungi (Basel). 2024 Aug 12;10(8):567. doi: 10.3390/jof10080567. PubMed 39194893.
Backbone
  Vector backbone: pSDMA57
  Backbone manufacturer: Stratagene
  Total vector size (bp): 10011
  Vector type: Yeast Expression
  Selectable markers: amdS
Growth in bacteria
  Bacterial resistance: Ampicillin, 100 μg/mL
  Growth temperature: 37°C
  Growth strain: NEB Stable
  Copy number: High Copy
Gene/Insert
  Gene/Insert name: Acetamidase (alt name: amdS)
  Species: Aspergillus nidulans
  Insert size (bp): 4015
  Promoter: GAL7
  Tag / fusion protein: mNeonGreen (C terminal on insert)
  Cloning method: Gibson Cloning
  Sequencing primers: 5′ M13F; 3′ M13R
Terms and licenses: Academic/Nonprofit Terms; Industry Terms: Not Available to Industry
Depositor comments: Contains the amdS2 mNeonGreen fusion reporter in the multicloning site of pSDMA57 which is a modified pBluescript II -SK backbone vector. The vector is designed integration into the Cryptococcus neoformans genome via homologous recombination with the Safe Haven site. This construct contains the native C. neoformans GAL7 promoter upstream of the fusion reporter.
How to cite: pLSPR28 was a gift from James Fraser (Addgene plasmid # 217313 ; http://n2t.net/addgene:217313 ; RRID:Addgene_217313)
