[The description below was written by a language model from this plasmid's Addgene catalogue record and pLannotate feature annotations shown in this document.]
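Description:
pLSPR28 is an integrative reporter plasmid for the basidiomycete yeast Cryptococcus neoformans, built on pSDMA57, a modified pBluescript II SK(-) vector. In E. coli it is maintained as a high-copy plasmid through the ColE1/pUC-type origin and selected with ampicillin via the bla gene and its promoter. Remnants of the pBluescript architecture are evident in the feature table, including f1/M13 origin fragments, a disrupted lacZα, the lac promoter/operator region, and T7 and T3 promoters flanking the cloning site. The plasmid is not designed to replicate in Cryptococcus. According to the depositor it integrates into the genome by homologous recombination at the Safe Haven site, although the homology region itself is not annotated. The annotation also detects a neo (nptII) coding sequence in the backbone. This may be a fungal drug-resistance cassette, but the record lists only amdS as the selectable marker and gives no promoter or terminator for neo.

The payload, inserted into the multiple cloning site by Gibson assembly, is a chimeric open reading frame in which the Aspergillus nidulans acetamidase gene amdS (the depositor calls this version amdS2) is fused at its C terminus to the green/yellow fluorescent protein mNeonGreen. amdS is annotated as two fragments separated by a short gap, which could reflect an intron or sequence divergence; the record does not say. Expression is driven by the native C. neoformans GAL7 promoter, which lies upstream of the fusion but is not annotated. Acetamidase allows growth on acetamide as a sole nitrogen or carbon source, so the fusion pairs a growth phenotype with fluorescence as two readouts of promoter activity. The sequenced record is 10,027 nt, slightly longer than the listed 10,011 bp.
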