Features (pLannotate 1.2.2; 17 found; start..end, strand, type, name):
      4..20      +  rep_origin     f1 ori (fragment): f1 bacteriophage origin of replication; arrow indicates direction of (+) strand synthesis
   1827..2618    -  CDS            neo: KKA2_KLEPN - Also known as kan, nptII. Experimental evidence at protein level: Swiss-Prot protein existence level 1. Resistance to kanamycin, neomycin, paromomycin, ribostamycin, butirosin and gentamicin B. From Klebsiella pneumoniae.
   3457..3588    +  rep_origin     M13 ori (fragment): M13 bacteriophage origin of replication; arrow indicates direction of (+) strand synthesis
   3592..3747    -  CDS            lacZα (fragment): LacZα fragment of β-galactosidase; lacZ fragment
   3755..3773    +  promoter       T7 promoter: promoter for bacteriophage T7 RNA polymerase
   3782..3801    -  misc_feature   MCS (fragment): pBluescript multiple cloning site
   4712..6028    +  CDS            amdS (fragment): AMDS_EMENI - Experimental evidence at transcript level: Swiss-Prot protein existence level 2. Allows acetamide to be used as a sole carbon or nitrogen source. From Emericella nidulans (strain FGSC A4 / ATCC 38163 / CBS 112.46 / NRRL 194 / M139) (Aspergillus nidulans).
   6114..6440    +  CDS            amdS (fragment): AMDS_EMENI - Experimental evidence at transcript level: Swiss-Prot protein existence level 2. Allows acetamide to be used as a sole carbon or nitrogen source. From Emericella nidulans (strain FGSC A4 / ATCC 38163 / CBS 112.46 / NRRL 194 / M139) (Aspergillus nidulans).
   6465..7172    +  CDS            mNeonGreen: mNeonGreen is a basic (constitutively fluorescent) green/yellow fluorescent protein published in 2013, derived from Branchiostoma lanceolatum. It is reported to be a very rapidly-maturing monomer with moderate acid sensitivity.
   7839..7857    -  promoter       T3 promoter: promoter for bacteriophage T3 RNA polymerase
   7902..7918    -  protein_bind   lac operator: The lac repressor binds to the lac operator to inhibit transcription in E. coli. This inhibition can be relieved by adding lactose or isopropyl-β-D-thiogalactopyranoside (IPTG). lac repressor encoded by lacI
   7926..7956    -  promoter       lac promoter: promoter for the E. coli lac operon
   7971..7992    -  protein_bind   CAP binding site: CAP binding activates transcription in the presence of cAMP. E. coli catabolite activator protein
   8005..8097    -  CDS            lacI (fragment): lac repressor; lacI; The lac repressor binds to the lac operator to inhibit transcription in E. coli. This inhibition can be relieved by adding lactose or isopropyl-β-D-thiogalactopyranoside (IPTG).
   8280..8868    -  rep_origin     ori: high-copy-number ColE1/pMB1/pBR322/pUC origin of replication
   9039..9899    -  CDS            AmpR: β-lactamase; bla; confers resistance to ampicillin, carbenicillin, and related antibiotics
   9900..10004   -  promoter       AmpR promoter: bla
>Addgene plasmid #217313 | pLSPR28 | addgene full sequence | sequence record 443473 | Addgene NGS Result
CTGACGCGCCCTGTAGCGGCAAGATCTGCCCATAGACTTCAAATCATGGAATTGGACGTTTATCTTCTTG
CTTTGGATATCCACCCTATCGTACAATCTTGGCACTTTGGATCATACGAGGCACTTTGCGGACTAGGGAA
TGGTTATCATCAATTTCTTGGACCTCTCCATGACACCTGGCATCGTCGAGCTACCACAGCCCCCTGAATT
CTTAAAGGCGAACCCCCCTTCCTAGGAACCTTGAGCGCTGGACTGGATGGCACTCTGAGACCGCCTATGC
TTAAGGACGCGAGCTTACCCTTCCATTGATGGAAGTCGATCATTTATGATAATAGAACACGGCGGAACTT
GACTTTACAGGCCAAGGGAAGCAACAGGAGAAGAAGCTAAGGTTATAACAGGCTCAGCATATTTGTATAT
ACGGTGCCATTCAACGCTGAACACTTTGTACTCACGGTCTGCCCGTTGAATAACACCATCTGCTGATGAT
CATCCCAATTTGTGAGTCTTATTTGCCATTGATCCTGGTGTATAACCGATACTGAAGCCCTTTAGGTCTG
ATCAGTTATAGACGTGGTATATTCATTCTTCCTAGATTAGCTATGCCGAAAGAGATGGATACCTTGATGT
GACTGGAATGCCATGAAGCAGGAGATTGTAGCAGCTCAAATTGGAGAAGGATGTTGCAACCGTCGGCCGT
GAAGGTCTTGTCATATCTTTGTCTGCCTGGGAGAATATGTACAAGTGCCCCGATGTTACTGATGGAAAAC
ATCGTGTGGCGCGCCACGATACTTGTGTTAATTAAACCAAACCAGTCTGTGCCAAGTGGATTGCTTATGC
ATCGAGTGGCGAGCCCACTGACCTCTGGGCCCCTTTTTTGAACTATAAAAAGCGGCCAAGTCTGATTTCG
GTCTCACAATCATCAACATCGACTTCTCTTTTCGCCTCGATCAACCTAAACAACGGTCACTCAGCCATGA
ACTGGACAATGGAATATTTCGCCTTGCCTTGGATCTTTGGCCTCTAGACTCAATCAACGTCAGGATAAAG
GTGAGCATAGGTTGCTCACTCACTGTAGCCTTTTTTTCCCTTCTTCTTGGTCCAGATGGTTCCCAAGGCT
CTATAAAGTGTATCTGTCAGTTCCACTTCCTTACTCCGAAGCGATTCAGAGTTGTAAAGTGCGTCTGACC
CCCTGATTATATCTCAAAGTCCCTTCACAAATTCAGACATGATGCGATAAAGTGCCGGATTGTCATTCGC
GTCTTGTGACTGTATAGAAAGTGCCGGCATCCTCTTTTCTTTTCCTCTTTGGCCGAGCGACTCAGAGTTG
TGAAGCCTGCTGGTATCTGTCTGTTCCCTTGCCCTGATAAAGAATATCGAAGAGCATTTCTTTGATTCAC
AATACGTTGACGAATGGTGTGATGGATCCTAAGCAGCGCCAGCCCTTTGAACTTGTGTCGAAAAAAAAAA
AAAAACAGCATATGATACGTAAAGGGAAGAAAAGGATGGAGCTGACTGTTTTGACAGGCATAATTTTGAG
CGTGCTTCATTGGCCGGTTTATCTGTATTAACACGGAAGAGATGTAGAAACTAGCTTCCTGGTTTCAGAG
ACAAGGAGCCATGAAGATCCTGAGGATTCAACGGCGTTGCTGAGGGTGGGAAGGATGGTATTGTTGTCTG
TAGATAGATTAATGGGCATATAATGTCAAAAAAGATGATTGACACGATGTCTGTCTCGAATTCGCAGTGT
GCTAAAATTGTATCACTTCTCTAATATGTATATATACACCCTCTAAGGAAAATTAACCCCTTACCGCCTT
CACTCAGAAGAACTCGTCAAGAAGGCGATAGAAGGCGATGCGCTGCGAATCGGGAGCGGCGATACCGTAA
AGCACGAGGAAGCGGTCAGCCCATTCGCCGCCAAGCTCTTCAGCAATATCACGGGTAGCCAACGCTATGT
CCTGATAGCGGTCCGCCACACCCAGCCGGCCACAGTCGATGAATCCAGAAAAGCGGCCATTTTCCACCAT
GATATTCGGCAAGCAGGCATCGCCATGGGTCACGACGAGATCCTCGCCGTCGGGCATGCGCGCCTTGAGC
CTGGCGAACAGTTCGGCTGGCGCGAGCCCCTGATGCTCTTCGTCCAGATCATCCTGATCGACAAGACCGG
CTTCCATCCGAGTACGTGCTCGCTCGATGCGATGTTTCGCTTGGTGGTCGAATGGGCAGGTAGCCGGATC
AAGCGTATGCAGCCGCCGCATTGCATCAGCCATGATGGATACTTTCTCGGCAGGAGCAAGGTGGGATGAC
AGGAGATCCTGCCCCGGCACTTCGCCCAATAGCAGCCAGTCCCTTCCCGCTTCAGTGACAACGTCGAGCA
CAGCTGCGCAAGGAACGCCCGTCGTGGCCAGCCACGATAGCCGCGCTGCCTCGTCCTGCAGTTCATTCAG
GGCACCGGACAGGTCGGTCTTGACAAAAAGAACCGGGCGCCCCTGCGCTGACAGCCGGAACACGGCGGCA
TCAGAGCAGCCGATTGTCTGTTGTGCCCAGTCATAGCCGAATAGCCTCTCCACCCAAGCGGCCGGAGAAC
CTGCGTGCAATCCATCTTGTTCAATCATAGACATGTTGGGCGAGTTTACTAATGGAAAAAGACAATTAGC
AAAGAGGCTGCATATTAGGAGACGCGGTGAAGATTGGGGAGGACAATAGGGTCCGTGCACCAAAAAGTCC
TGACGGCAGCTCTGTTCAACGCACATCCATCTCTTCCAGCTATGCGTGTGGCACCAGCACGGATGGATTG
TTGCACCAAAAGGACAAGGCGAGATGGATGCAGGTCGAGGCGATGCGGTGCTATCGGCCCTCGTTGTCGA
ACGCCACGTCGTCCTCTCGGCGACCGTCAATCCTGGAAGGAAATGACCAAGCGTGCACCCAGCATCCAGC
ATCCAACATCCAGCACCCAGCACCTAGCACCCATGATCCAATGGCCGGCATGCAGATCAGCGTGGGGAGA
GCACCATCTAGCAGCCCCTGGCAGGCCCAGCATTGTGCTCGGATGTGCGATAGGCGGTGGGTGCGATAAG
GTGGATTAGTGGAGGATGGAGGACTGAGTGGCGGGCAAGGGAAGGGGGCGGGAAGATGACTCACCTTGGG
CAGTGGGTGGGGGATGCGGTATAGGGGATGTATGTGGATGCTGGCGGAGGATAGAAGCTGTAAGCTGAGC
TGGTGCCAACGGTGACGCTGTGAGAGTGGTCTCGGCGACCCTGACGGCGACTCGGCGTTACCCCGTGTGG
CACACCGGACGCGCGTCGAGTGACGTTGCTGCTATTGTTGTTACCATCATCCTCTCCTCCGACAACCATA
CACTCAGTGCACACCATGCCACTCGAATCCTGCATGCTTATGTGAGTCCTCCCCTTCCCGTGCGCCGCTC
TCCAGCTCACATCCTCGCAGCCATGGACTCAACCCTATCTCGGTCTATTCTTTTGATTTATAAGGGATTT
TGCCGATTTCGGCCTATTGGTTAAAAAAATGAGCTGATTTAACAAAAATTTAACGCGAATTTTAACAAAA
TATTAACGCTTACAATTTCCATTCGCCATTCAGGCTGCGCAACTGTTGGGAAGGGCGATCGGTGCGGGCC
TCTTCGCTATTACGCCAGCTGGCGAAAGGGGGATGTGCTGCAAGGCGATTAAGTTGGGTAACGCCAGGGT
TTTCCCAGTCACGACGTTGTAAAACGACGGCCAGTGAGCGCGCGTAATACGACTCACTATAGGGCGAATT
GGGTACCGGGCCCCCCCTCGATAGTGAAGTCGTATTGTCTCTGCAATGTAATTCTCTTTGCCATGCATAT
GCTTGAGCCTGTGCCTTCTCTTTAATCGACAGCACTGACAATCTCTTGCAGTTTCGTCGCAGTAGTCACG
CGTATATGTTTCCATAGTTCCGGCGGGAAGTTATCTTACTAAATACGGTATCGAAGGAATTACACAATAT
TTGTACTCCGGCGGTGGAAACAGGTCTTGTCGAACCCTGATGAAGCGAAAGCTAAGAGGTTCGAAAGTAG
CAAAATCATACTTTAAAATCTTTTATACGCGAGTCCAACTTCGCTGACAAGAAAATGGTAGTGGGCCTTG
CGAATGAATGAGGAGAGAAAGTTTTAGCTGTGGATTCCCAGCAGGCCTCCTTACTTAAGTTTGATTAAAA
ATTATTACGAAAAGATATATATAGTAATAAATTTGAAATGAACTAATCATAATCGAAAAATTCCCGTTCA
ACATAAATTCCCGTTCATTTAAATTCCCGTTCAACATAAATTCCCGTTCATTTAAATTCCCGTTCAACAT
AAAATTCCCGTTCATAAATTCCCATGGCATTCATCATCATGAATCCTTTGTTGTATAGTTATTATATAAC
GGATATTCCCGTTCGTATCCATTGCATATCTTATCGCATAGTCTTCCCGTTCATCGTCTCATCATCAAGT
TATTGATTGTCAATTCACGCTTACATATTCCCGTTCTTCTGTCTACCATCTATCTATCACATCATCTGTG
AATTCTTCCCGTTTTTATGGGAAGACTGTCGTCATGTTGTCAATTGAGCAGCAGACATAATCGATGCTAT
ATATCTAGAGCTTCACGGCTCAGGCTGAACTTGGATTAATGTGGACTACTTTCACAACGAATACTTATCA
GCACTCAATTCTCTCCTGAGAATGCCTCAGTCCTGGGAGGAGCTCGCCGCTGACAAGCGTGCCCGTCTCG
CTAAGACCATCCCTGACGAGTGGAAGGTCCAGACCCTCCCTGCCGAGGACTCCGTTATTGACTTCCCTAA
GAAGTCTGGCATCCTTTCTGAGGCCGAGCTCAAGATCACTGAGGCCTCCGCTGCTGACCTTGTCTCCAAG
CTCGCCGCCGGTGAGTTGACCTCTGTCGAGGTTACCCTTGCTTTCTGTAAGCGAGCTGCTATCGCCCAGC
AGTTGACTAACTGCGCCCACGAGTTCTTCCCTGACGCCGCTCTCGCCCAGGCTAGGGAGCTCGACGAGTA
CTACGCTAAGCACAAGAGGCCCGTTGGTCCTCTCCACGGCCTCCCCATCTCTCTCAAGGACCAGCTTCGA
GTCAAGGGCTACGAGACTTCTATGGGCTACATCTCTTGGCTTAACAAGTACGACGAGGGCGACTCTGTTC
TCACTACCATGCTCCGTAAGGCCGGTGCCGTCTTCTACGTCAAGACCTCTGTCCCCCAGACCCTCATGGT
CTGCGAGACTGTCAACAACATCATCGGCCGTACCGTCAACCCTCGTAACAAGAACTGGTCTTGCGGCGGC
TCCTCTGGTGGTGAGGGTGCCATCGTTGGCATTCGTGGTGGCGTCATCGGTGTTGGTACCGACATTGGTG
GCTCTATTCGAGTCCCCGCCGCCTTCAACTTCCTCTACGGTCTTAGGCCCTCCCACGGCCGACTCCCCTA
CGCTAAGATGGCCAACTCCATGGAGGGTCAGGAGACCGTCCACTCCGTTGTCGGCCCCATTACCCACTCT
GTTGAGGACCTCCGTCTCTTCACCAAGTCCGTCCTCGGTCAGGAGCCTTGGAAGTACGACTCCAAGGTCA
TCCCCATGCCCTGGCGTCAGTCCGAGTCTGACATTATTGCCTCCAAGATCAAGAACGGCGGCCTCAACAT
CGGCTACTACAACTTCGACGGCAACGTCCTTCCTCACCCTCCTATCCTCCGTGGCGTCGAGACCACCGTC
GCCGCTCTCGCCAAGGCCGGTCACACCGTCACCCCCTGGACCCCTTACAAGCACGACTTCGGCCACGACC
TCATCTCCCACATCTACGCCGCTGACGGCTCCGCCGACGTTATGCGTGACATCTCCGCTTCCGGCGAGCC
CGCCATTCCTAACATCAAGGACCTTCTCAACCCCAACATCAAGGCTGTTAACATGAACGAGCTCTGGGAC
ACCCACCTCCAGAAGTGGAACTACCAGATGGAGTACCTTGAGAAGTGGCGAGAGGCTGAGGAGAAGGCCG
GCAAGGAGGTGAGTAGATCACAATTTGTAACAGGTTGGATGATAAGTCCCCGGTCTAACATGTAGCGACG
ACACTGAAGCTCACTTCTTGTAGCTCGACGCCATCATCGCCCCCATTACCCCTACCGCTGCCGTTCGACA
CGACCAGTTCCGATACTACGGCTACGCCTCTGTCATCAACCTCCTCGACTTCACCTCCGTCGTTGTTCCC
GTTACCTTCGCCGACAAGAACATCGACAAGAAGAACGAGTCCTTCAAGGCCGTTTCCGAGCTTGACGCCC
TCGTCCAGGAGGAGTACGACCCCGAGGCCTACCACGGCGCTCCCGTTGCTGTCCAGGTTATCGGTCGAAG
GCTCTCCGAGGAGAGGACCTTGGCCATTGCTGAGGAGGTCGGCAAGTTGCTCGGTAACGTCGTCACTCCT
GGTTCTGGCGGTGGTGGCTCCGGCATGGTCTCCAAGGGCGAGGAGGACAACATGGCCTCTCTCCCTGCCA
CTCACGAGTTGCACATCTTCGGCTCCATCAACGGTGTCGACTTCGACATGGTCGGTCAGGGCACCGGCAA
CCCTAACGACGGTTACGAGGAGTTGAACCTTAAGTCCACCAAGGGTGACCTCCAGTTCTCCCCCTGGATT
CTTGTCCCTCACATCGGCTACGGCTTCCACCAGTACCTTCCCTACCCTGACGGCATGTCCCCTTTCCAGG
CCGCCATGGTTGACGGCTCCGGTTACCAGGTCCACCGTACTATGCAGTTCGAGGACGGTGCCTCCCTTAC
TGTTAACTACCGTTACACCTACGAGGGTTCCCACATCAAGGGTGAGGCCCAGGTCAAGGGCACTGGTTTC
CCTGCTGACGGTCCTGTCATGACCAACTCCCTTACCGCTGCCGACTGGTGCAGGTCCAAGAAGACTTACC
CCAACGACAAGACCATCATCTCCACCTTCAAGTGGTCCTACACCACTGGTAACGGCAAGCGTTACCGATC
CACTGCCCGAACCACCTACACCTTCGCCAAGCCTATGGCCGCTAACTACCTTAAGAACCAGCCCATGTAC
GTTTTCCGTAAGACCGAGCTCAAGCACTCCAAGACCGAGCTCAACTTCAAGGAGTGGCAGAAGGCCTTCA
CCGACGTCATGGGCATGGACGAGCTTTACAAGTAAAAGGTTGAGCGCGTAATAGTGGGTTGGTCTTGTCT
CTATCCATTCATCTGTGAGACATACTGATTTCAACTTTTTCATCAGATAATAAGGATGGTGTGAGATAAG
CAAGGCTGGGTTATGAGGTTTGGGACTAGATGGTGTTTCGCGTCTAAAGGTGAGTCTTCGTTGGTTCAAT
CACATTGATCTGATCGCTGATCAATTGTCAGCCTCTGAATGTGCTCTTGAAGAAAATGGTTGTCTGTAAG
AATCCAGAACCAAAAACGGTCATTTCAAGTATGTATCCTCCGTGAAGTTCCTTTAGCTCTTGCTAATATT
GGACTTTAGCGTGCTTTAGCCAAAGACAGGGTCGCGAGGTTAAGAGGATGGGCCAGGAAAAATCTAAGTT
AGATTTGTCACACAAAGAAAAAGATTGTCTCAGTTTTGGTTTTGTTTGGTTTGATTTATGCATAGGAAAT
ATTTATGATCGAAATCACTCATTTCCTGCTTCGTAAATATCATCTACTATATGCTTCGTAAATGTCCATC
TCCTACATATTGTGGATATGATAAATGCAATCCTCTCGTCTACACTCTCGGCTTATGCCTTTGTCTTCTT
TGCGCTCCTTTTAGCCTTCTTTTTATTCCTAGTCTTCAAGCCCATCGGTGGAGCTCCAGCTTTTGTTCCC
TTTAGTGAGGGTTAATTGCGCGCTTGGCGTAATCATGGTCATAGCTGTTTCCTGTGTGAAATTGTTATCC
GCTCACAATTCCACACAACATACGAGCCGGAAGCATAAAGTGTAAAGCCTGGGGTGCCTAATGAGTGAGC
TAACTCACATTAATTGCGTTGCGCTCACTGCCCGCTTTCCAGTCGGGAAACCTGTCGTGCCAGCTGCATT
AATGAATCGGCCAACGCGCGGGGAGAGGCGGTTTGCGTATTGGGCGCTCTTCCGCTTCCTCGCTCACTGA
CTCGCTGCGCTCGGTCGTTCGGCTGCGGCGAGCGGTATCAGCTCACTCAAAGGCGGTAATACGGTTATCC
ACAGAATCAGGGGATAACGCAGGAAAGAACATGTGAGCAAAAGGCCAGCAAAAGGCCAGGAACCGTAAAA
AGGCCGCGTTGCTGGCGTTTTTCCATAGGCTCCGCCCCCCTGACGAGCATCACAAAAATCGACGCTCAAG
TCAGAGGTGGCGAAACCCGACAGGACTATAAAGATACCAGGCGTTTCCCCCTGGAAGCTCCCTCGTGCGC
TCTCCTGTTCCGACCCTGCCGCTTACCGGATACCTGTCCGCCTTTCTCCCTTCGGGAAGCGTGGCGCTTT
CTCATAGCTCACGCTGTAGGTATCTCAGTTCGGTGTAGGTCGTTCGCTCCAAGCTGGGCTGTGTGCACGA
ACCCCCCGTTCAGCCCGACCGCTGCGCCTTATCCGGTAACTATCGTCTTGAGTCCAACCCGGTAAGACAC
GACTTATCGCCACTGGCAGCAGCCACTGGTAACAGGATTAGCAGAGCGAGGTATGTAGGCGGTGCTACAG
AGTTCTTGAAGTGGTGGCCTAACTACGGCTACACTAGAAGAACAGTATTTGGTATCTGCGCTCTGCTGAA
GCCAGTTACCTTCGGAAAAAGAGTTGGTAGCTCTTGATCCGGCAAACAAACCACCGCTGGTAGCGGTGGT
TTTTTTGTTTGCAAGCAGCAGATTACGCGCAGAAAAAAAGGATCTCAAGAAGATCCTTTGATCTTTTCTA
CGGGGTCTGACGCTCAGTGGAACGAAAACTCACGTTAAGGGATTTTGGTCATGAGATTATCAAAAAGGAT
CTTCACCTAGATCCTTTTAAATTAAAAATGAAGTTTTAAATCAATCTAAAGTATATATGAGTAAACTTGG
TCTGACAGTTACCAATGCTTAATCAGTGAGGCACCTATCTCAGCGATCTGTCTATTTCGTTCATCCATAG
TTGCCTGACTCCCCGTCGTGTAGATAACTACGATACGGGAGGGCTTACCATCTGGCCCCAGTGCTGCAAT
GATACCGCGAGACCCACGCTCACCGGCTCCAGATTTATCAGCAATAAACCAGCCAGCCGGAAGGGCCGAG
CGCAGAAGTGGTCCTGCAACTTTATCCGCCTCCATCCAGTCTATTAATTGTTGCCGGGAAGCTAGAGTAA
GTAGTTCGCCAGTTAATAGTTTGCGCAACGTTGTTGCCATTGCTACAGGCATCGTGGTGTCACGCTCGTC
GTTTGGTATGGCTTCATTCAGCTCCGGTTCCCAACGATCAAGGCGAGTTACATGATCCCCCATGTTGTGC
AAAAAAGCGGTTAGCTCCTTCGGTCCTCCGATCGTTGTCAGAAGTAAGTTGGCCGCAGTGTTATCACTCA
TGGTTATGGCAGCACTGCATAATTCTCTTACTGTCATGCCATCCGTAAGATGCTTTTCTGTGACTGGTGA
GTACTCAACCAAGTCATTCTGAGAATAGTGTATGCGGCGACCGAGTTGCTCTTGCCCGGCGTCAATACGG
GATAATACCGCGCCACATAGCAGAACTTTAAAAGTGCTCATCATTGGAAAACGTTCTTCGGGGCGAAAAC
TCTCAAGGATCTTACCGCTGTTGAGATCCAGTTCGATGTAACCCACTCGTGCACCCAACTGATCTTCAGC
ATCTTTTACTTTCACCAGCGTTTCTGGGTGAGCAAAAACAGGAAGGCAAAATGCCGCAAAAAAGGGAATA
AGGGCGACACGGAAATGTTGAATACTCATACTCTTCCTTTTTCAATATTATTGAAGCATTTATCAGGGTT
ATTGTCTCATGAGCGGATACATATTTGAATGTATTTAGAAAAATAAACAAATAGGGGTTCCGCGCACATT
TCCCCGAAAAGTGCCAC
